>Addgene plasmid #69011 | pcDNA3-FLAG-MTOR-T1977R | depositor partial sequence | sequence record 130043 | insert
ATGCTTGGAACCGGACCTGCCGCCGCCACCACCGCTGCCACCACATCTAGCAATGTGAGCGTCCTGCAGC
AGTTTGCCAGTGGCCTAAAGAGCCGGAATGAGGAAACCAGGGCCAAAGCCGCCAAGGAGCTCCAGCACTA
TGTCACCATGGAACTCCGAGAGATGAGTCAAGAGGAGTCTACTCGCTTCTATGACCAACTGAACCATCAC
ATTTTTGAATTGGTTTCCAGCTCAGATGCCAATGAGAGGAAAGGTGGCATCTTGGCCATAGCTAGCCTCA
TAGGAGTGGAAGGTGGGAATGCCACCCGAATTGGCAGATTTGCCAACTATCTTCGGAACCTCCTCCCCTC
CAATGACCCAGTTGTCATGGAAATGGCATCCAAGGCCATTGGCCGTCTTGCCATGGCAGGGGACACTTTT
ACCGCTGAGTACGTGGAATTTGAGGTGAAGCGAGCCCTGGAATGGCTGGGTGCTGACCGCAATGAGGGCC
GGAGACATGCAGCTGTCCTGGTTCTCCGTGAGCTGGCCATCAGCGTCCCTACCTTCTTCTTCCAGCAAGT
GCAACCCTTCTTTGACAACATTTTTGTGGCCGTGTGGGACCCCAAACAGGCCATCCGTGAGGGAGCTGTA
GCCGCCCTTCGTGCCTGTCTGATTCTCACAACCCAGCGTGAGCCGAAGGAGATGCAGAAGCCTCAGTGGT
ACAGGCACACATTTGAAGAAGCAGAGAAGGGATTTGATGAGACCTTGGCCAAAGAGAAGGGCATGAATCG
GGATGATCGGATCCATGGAGCCTTGTTGATCCTTAACGAGCTGGTCCGAATCAGCAGCATGGAGGGAGAG
CGTCTGAGAGAAGAAATGGAAGAAATCACACAGCAGCAGCTGGTACACGACAAGTACTGCAAAGATCTCA
TGGGCTTCGGAACAAAACCTCGTCACATTACCCCCTTCACCAGTTTCCAGGCTGTACAGCCCCAGCAGTC
AAATGCCTTGGTGGGGCTGCTGGGGTACAGCTCTCACCAAGGCCTCATGGGATTTGGGACCTCCCCCAGT
CCAGCTAAGTCCACCCTGGTGGAGAGCCGGTGTTGCAGAGACTTGATGGAGGAGAAATTTGATCAGGTGT
GCCAGTGGGTGCTGAAATGCAGGAATAGCAAGAACTCGCTGATCCAAATGACAATCCTTAATTTGTTGCC
CCGCTTGGCTGCATTCCGACCTTCTGCCTTCACAGATACCCAGTATCTCCAAGATACCATGAACCATGTC
CTAAGCTGTGTCAAGAAGGAGAAGGAACGTACAGCGGCCTTCCAAGCCCTGGGGCTACTTTCTGTGGCTG
TGAGGTCTGAGTTTAAGGTCTATTTGCCTCGCGTGCTGGACATCATCCGAGCGGCCCTGCCCCCAAAGGA
CTTCGCCCATAAGAGGCAGAAGGCAATGCAGGTGGACGCCACAGTCTTCACTTGCATCAGCATGCTGGCT
CGAGCAATGGGGCCAGGCATCCAGCAGGATATCAAGGAGCTGCTGGAGCCCATGCTGGCAGTGGGACTAA
GCCCTGCCCTCACTGCAGTGCTCTACGACCTGAGCCGTCAGATTCCACAGCTAAAGAAGGACATTCAAGA
TGGGCTACTGAAAATGCTGTCCCTGGTCCTTATGCACAAACCCCTTCGCCACCCAGGCATGCCCAAGGGC
CTGGCCCATCAGCTGGCCTCTCCTGGCCTCACGACCCTCCCTGAGGCCAGCGATGTGGGCAGCATCACTC
TTGCCCTCCGAACGCTTGGCAGCTTTGAATTTGAAGGCCACTCTCTGACCCAATTTGTTCGCCACTGTGC
GGATCATTTCCTGAACAGTGAGCACAAGGAGATCCGCATGGAGGCTGCCCGCACCTGCTCCCGCCTGCTC
ACACCCTCCATCCACCTCATCAGTGGCCATGCTCATGTGGTTAGCCAGACCGCAGTGCAAGTGGTGGCAG
ATGTGCTTAGCAAACTGCTCGTAGTTGGGATAACAGATCCTGACCCTGACATTCGCTACTGTGTCTTGGC
GTCCCTGGACGAGCGCTTTGATGCACACCTGGCCCAGGCGGAGAACTTGCAGGCCTTGTTTGTGGCTCTG
AATGACCAGGTGTTTGAGATCCGGGAGCTGGCCATCTGCACTGTGGGCCGACTCAGTAGCATGAACCCTG
CCTTTGTCATGCCTTTCCTGCGCAAGATGCTCATCCAGATTTTGACAGAGTTGGAGCACAGTGGGATTGG
AAGAATCAAAGAGCAGAGTGCCCGCATGCTGGGGCACCTGGTCTCCAATGCCCCCCGACTCATCCGCCCC
TACATGGAGCCTATTCTGAAGGCATTAATTTTGAAACTGAAAGATCCAGACCCTGATCCAAACCCAGGTG
TGATCAATAATGTCCTGGCAACAATAGGAGAATTGGCACAGGTTAGTGGCCTGGAAATGAGGAAATGGGT
TGATGAACTTTTTATTATCATCATGGACATGCTCCAGGATTCCTCTTTGTTGGCCAAAAGGCAGGTGGCT
CTGTGGACCCTGGGACAGTTGGTGGCCAGCACTGGCTATGTAGTAGAGCCCTACAGGAAGTACCCTACTT
TGCTTGAGGTGCTACTGAATTTTCTGAAGACTGAGCAGAACCAGGGTACACGCAGAGAGGCCATCCGTGT
GTTAGGGCTTTTAGGGGCTTTGGATCCTTACAAGCACAAAGTGAACATTGGCATGATAGACCAGTCCCGG
GATGCCTCTGCTGTCAGCCTGTCAGAATCCAAGTCAAGTCAGGATTCCTCTGACTATAGCACTAGTGAAA
TGCTGGTCAACATGGGAAACTTGCCTCTGGATGAGTTCTACCCAGCTGTGTCCATGGTGGCCCTGATGCG
GATCTTCCGAGACCAGTCACTCTCTCATCATCACACCATGGTTGTCCAGGCCATCACCTTCATCTTCAAG
TCCCTGGGACTCAAATGTGTGCAGTTCCTGCCCCAGGTCATGCCCACGTTCCTTAATGTCATTCGAGTCT
GTGATGGGGCCATCCGGGAATTTTTGTTCCAGCAGCTGGGAATGTTGGTGTCCTTTGTGAAGAGCCACAT
CAGACCTTATATGGATGAAATAGTCACCCTCATGAGAGAATTCTGGGTCATGAACACCTCAATTCAGAGC
ACGATCATTCTTCTCATTGAGCAAATTGTGGTAGCTCTTGGGGGTGAATTTAAGCTCTACCTGCCCCAGC
TGATCCCACACATGCTGCGTGTCTTCATGCATGACAACAGCCCAGGCCGCATTGTCTCTATCAAGTTACT
GGCTGCAATCCAGCTGTTTGGCGCCAACCTGGATGACTACCTGCATTTACTGCTGCCTCCTATTGTTAAG
TTGTTTGATGCCCCTGAAGCTCCACTGCCATCTCGAAAGGCAGCGCTAGAGACTGTGGACCGCCTGACGG
AGTCCCTGGATTTCACTGACTATGCCTCCCGGATCATTCACCCTATTGTTCGAACACTGGACCAGAGCCC
AGAACTGCGCTCCACAGCCATGGACACGCTGTCTTCACTTGTTTTTCAGCTGGGGAAGAAGTACCAAATT
TTCATTCCAATGGTGAATAAAGTTCTGGTGCGACACCGAATCAATCATCAGCGCTATGATGTGCTCATCT
GCAGAATTGTCAAGGGATACACACTTGCTGATGAAGAGGAGGATCCTTTGATTTACCAGCATCGGATGCT
TAGGAGTGGCCAAGGGGATGCATTGGCTAGTGGACCAGTGGAAACAGGACCCATGAAGAAACTGCACGTC
AGCACCATCAACCTCCAAAAGGCCTGGGGCGCTGCCAGGAGGGTCTCCAAAGATGACTGGCTGGAATGGC
TGAGACGGCTGAGCCTGGAGCTGCTGAAGGACTCATCATCGCCCTCCCTGCGCTCCTGCTGGGCCCTGGC
ACAGGCCTACAACCCGATGGCCAGGGATCTCTTCAATGCTGCATTTGTGTCCTGCTGGTCTGAACTGAAT
GAAGATCAACAGGATGAGCTCATCAGAAGCATCGAGTTGGCCCTCACCTCACAAGACATCGCTGAAGTCA
CACAGACCCTCTTAAACTTGGCTGAATTCATGGAACACAGTGACAAGGGCCCCCTGCCACTGAGAGATGA
CAATGGCATTGTTCTGCTGGGTGAGAGAGCTGCCAAGTGCCGAGCATATGCCAAAGCACTACACTACAAA
GAACTGGAGTTCCAGAAAGGCCCCACCCCTGCCATTCTAGAATCTCTCATCAGCATTAATAATAAGCTAC
AGCAGCCGGAGGCAGCGGCCGGAGTGTTAGAATATGCCATGAAACACTTTGGAGAGCTGGAGATCCAGGC
TACCTGGTATGAGAAACTGCACGAGTGGGAGGATGCCCTTGTGGCCTATGACAAGAAAATGGACACCAAC
AAGGACGACCCAGAGCTGATGCTGGGCCGCATGCGCTGCCTCGAGGCCTTGGGGGAATGGGGTCAACTCC
ACCAGCAGTGCTGTGAAAAGTGGACCCTGGTTAATGATGAGACCCAAGCCAAGATGGCCCGGATGGCTGC
TGCAGCTGCATGGGGTTTAGGTCAGTGGGACAGCATGGAAGAATACACCTGTATGATCCCTCGGGACACC
CATGATGGGGCATTTTATAGAGCTGTGCTGGCACTGCATCAGGACCTCTTCTCCTTGGCACAACAGTGCA
TTGACAAGGCCAGGGACCTGCTGGATGCTGAATTAACTGCAATGGCAGGAGAGAGTTACAGTCGGGCATA
TGGGGCCATGGTTTCTTGCCACATGCTGTCCGAGCTGGAGGAGGTTATCCAGTACAAACTTGTCCCCGAG
CGACGAGAGATCATCCGCCAGATCTGGTGGGAGAGACTGCAGGGCTGCCAGCGTATCGTAGAGGACTGGC
AGAAAATCCTTATGGTGCGGTCCCTTGTGGTCAGCCCTCATGAAGACATGAGAACCTGGCTCAAGTATGC
AAGCCTGTGCGGCAAGAGTGGCAGGCTGGCTCTTGCTCATAAAACTTTAGTGTTGCTCCTGGGAGTTGAT
CCGTCTCGGCAACTTGACCATCCTCTGCCAACAGTTCACCCTCAGGTGACCTATGCCTACATGAAAAACA
TGTGGAAGAGTGCCCGCAAGATCGATGCCTTCCAGCACATGCAGCATTTTGTCCAGACCATGCAGCAACA
GGCCCAGCATGCCATCGCTACTGAGGACCAGCAGCATAAGCAGGAACTGCACAAGCTCATGGCCCGATGC
TTCCTGAAACTTGGAGAGTGGCAGCTGAATCTACAGGGCATCAATGAGAGCACAATCCCCAAAGTGCTGC
AGTACTACAGCGCCGCCACAGAGCACGACCGCAGCTGGTACAAGGCCTGGCATGCGTGGGCAGTGATGAA
CTTCGAAGCTGTGCTACACTACAAACATCAGAACCAAGCCCGCGATGAGAAGAAGAAACTGCGTCATGCC
AGCGGGGCCAACATCACCAACGCCACCACTGCCGCCACCACGGCCGCCACTGCCACCACCACTGCCAGCA
CCGAGGGCAGCAACAGTGAGAGCGAGGCCGAGAGCACCGAGAACAGCCCCACCCCATCGCCGCTGCAGAA
GAAGGTCACTGAGGATCTGTCCAAAACCCTCCTGATGTACACGGTGCCTGCCGTCCAGGGCTTCTTCCGT
TCCATCTCCTTGTCACGAGGCAACAACCTCCAGGATACACTCAGAGTTCTCACCTTATGGTTTGATTATG
GTCACTGGCCAGATGTCAATGAGGCCTTAGTGGAGGGGGTGAAAGCCATCCAGATTGATACCTGGCTACA
GGTTATACCTCAGCTCATTGCAAGAATTGATACGCCCAGACCCTTGGTGGGACGTCTCATTCACCAGCTT
CTCACAGACATTGGTCGGTACCACCCCCAGGCCCTCATCTACCCACTGAGAGTGGCTTCTAAGTCTACCA
CGACAGCCCGGCACAATGCAGCCAACAAGATTCTGAAGAACATGTGTGAGCACAGCAACACCCTGGTCCA
GCAGGCCATGATGGTGAGCGAGGAGCTGATCCGAGTG
[294 nt withheld, positions 6058-6351]
CTCACATCCTTAGAGCTGCAATATGTTTCCCCAAAACTTCTGATGTGCCGGGACCTTGAATTGGCTGTGC
CAGGAACATATGACCCCAACCAGCCAATCATTCGCATTCAGTCCATAGCACCGTCTTTGCAAGTCATCAC
ATCCAAGCAGAGGCCCCGGAAATTGACACTTATGGGCAGCAACGGACATGAGTTTGTTTTCCTTCTAAAA
GGCCATGAAGATCTGCGCCAGGATGAGCGTGTGATGCAGCTCTTCGGCCTGGTTAACACCCTTCTGGCCA
ATGACCCAACATCTCTTCGGAAAAACCTCAGCATCCAGAGATACGCTGTCATCCCTTTATCGACCAACTC
GGGCCTCATTGGCTGGGTTCCCCACTGTGACACACTGCACGCCCTCATCCGGGACTACAGGGAGAAGAAG
AAGATCCTTCTCAACATCGAGCATCGCATCATGTTGCGGATGGCTCCGGACTATGACCACTTGACTCTGA
TGCAGAAGGTGGAGGTGTTTGAGCATGCCGTCAATAATACAGCTGGGGACGACCTGGCCAAGCTGCTGTG
GCTGAAAAGCCCCAGCTCCGAGGTGTGGTTTGACCGAAGAACCAATTATACCCGTTCTTTAGCGGTCATG
TCAATGGTTGGGTATATTTTAGGCCTGGGAGATAGACACCCATCCAACCTGATGCTGGACCGTCTGAGTG
GGAAGATCCTGCACATTGACTTTGGGGACTGCTTTGAGGTTGCTATGACCCGAGAGAAGTTTCCAGAGAA
GATTCCATTTAGACTAACAAGAATGTTGACCAATGCTATGGAGGTTACAGGCCTGGATGGCAACTACAGA
ATCACATGCCACACAGTGATGGAGGTGCTGCGAGAGCACAAGGACAGTGTCATGGCCGTGCTGGAAGCCT
TTGTCTATGACCCCTTGCTGAACTGGAGGCTGATGGACACAAATACCAAAGGCAACAAGCGATCCCGAAC
GAGGACGGATTCCTACTCTGCTGGCCAGTCAGTCGAAATTTTGGACGGTGTGGAACTTGGAGAGCCAGCC
CATAAGAAAACGGGGACCACAGTGCCAGAATCTATTCATTCTTTCATTGGAGACGGTTTGGTGAAACCAG
AGGCCCTAAATAAGAAAGCTATCCAGATTATTAACAGGGTTCGAGATAAGCTCACTGGTCGGGACTTCTC
TCATGATGACACTTTGGATGTTCCAACGCAAGTTGAGCTGCTCATCAAACAAGCGACATCCCATGAAAAC
CTCTGCCAGTGCTATATTGGCTGGTGCCCTTTCTGGTAA
