>Addgene plasmid #69011 | pcDNA3-FLAG-MTOR-T1977R | addgene partial sequence | sequence record 132866 | CMV-F 5'-CGCAAATGGGCGGTAGGCGTG-3'
AGCAGAGCTCTCTGGCTAACTAGAGAACCCACTGCTTACTGGCTTATCGAAATTAATACGACTCACTATA
GGGAGACCCAAGCTTGGTACCGAGCTCGGATCCACTAGTAACGGCCGCCAGTGTGCTGGAATTCTGCAGA
TATCCATCACACTGGCGGCCGCCATGGATTATAAAGATGATGATGATATGCTTGGAACCGGACCTGCCGC
CGCCACCACCGCTGCCACCACATCTAGCAATGTGAGCGTCCTGCAGCAGTTTGCCAGTGGCCTAAAGAGC
CGGAATGAGGAAACCAGGGCCAAAGCCGCCAAGGAGCTCCAGCACTATGTCACCATGGAACTCCGAGAGA
TGAGTCAAGAGGAGTCTACTCGCTTCTATGACCAACTGAACCATCACATTTTTGAATTGGTTTCCAGCTC
AGATGCCAATGAGAGGAAAGGTGG
