>Addgene plasmid #69011 | pcDNA3-FLAG-MTOR-T1977R | addgene partial sequence | sequence record 132869 | BGH-rev 5'-TAGAAGGCACAGTCGAGG-3'
CTATAGAATAGGGCCCTCTAGATGCATGCTCGAGCGGCCGCTCTAGAACTAGTGGATCCCCCATTTAACA
AAGTCAAACTTTCTCACCATGGTTTCAGTTTAGTGGAAGCATTTACTAAAGTACAAAAGCCTCAGAAAAA
ACGTGATGGGCACATCTGGGCCTCCAGTTACCAGAAAGGGCACCAGCCAATATAGCACTGGCAGAGGTTT
TCATGGGATGTCGCTTGTTTGATGAGCAGCTCAACTTGCGTTGGAACATCCAAAGTGTCATCATGAGAGA
AGTCCCGACCAGTGAGCTTATCTCGAACCCTGTTAATAATCTGGATAGCTTTCTTATTTAGGGCCTCTGG
TTTCACCAAACCGTCTCCAATGAAAGAATGAATAGATTCTGGCACTGTGGTCCCCGTTTTCTTATGGGCT
GGCTCTCCAAGTTCCACACCGTCCAAAATTTCGACTGACTGGCCAGCAGAGTAGGAATCCGTCCTCGTTC
GGGATCGCTTGTTGCCTTTGGTATTTGTGTCCATCAGCCTCCAGTTCAGCAAGGGGTCATAGACAAAGGC
TTCCAGCACGGCCATGACACTGTCCTTGTGCTCTCGCAGCACCTCCATCACTGTGTGGCATGTGATTCTG
TAGTTGCCATCCAGGCCTGTAACCTCCATAGCATTGGTCAACATTCTTGTTAGTCTAAATGGAATCTTCT
CTGGAAACTTCTCTCGGGTCATAGCAACCTCAAAGCAGTCCCCAAAGTCAATGTGCAGGATCTTCCCACT
CAGACGGTCCAGCATCAGGTTGGATGGGTGTCTATCTCCCAGGCCTAAAATATACCCAACCATTGACATG
ACCGCTAAAGAACGGGTATAATTGGTTCTTCGGTCAAACCACACCTCGGAGCTGGGGCTTTTCAGCCACA
GCAGCTTGGCCAGGTCGTCCCCAGCTGTATTATTGACGGCATGCTCAAACACCTCCACCTTCTGCATCAG
AGTCAAGTGGTCATAGTCCGGAGCCATCCGCAACATGATGCGATGCTCGATGTTGAGAAGGATCTTCTTC
TTCTCCCTGTA
