>Addgene plasmid #69011 | pcDNA3-FLAG-MTOR-T1977R | addgene partial sequence | sequence record 132870 | hMTOR-F4 5'-AGAGCACAATCCCCAAAGTG-3'
AGCACGACCGCAGCTGGTACAAGGCCTGGCATGCGTGGGCAGTGATGAACTTCGAAGCTGTGCTACACTA
CAAACATCAGAACCAAGCCCGCGATGAGAAGAAGAAACTGCGTCATGCCAGCGGGGCCAACATCACCAAC
GCCACCACTGCCGCCACCACGGCCGCCACTGCCACCACCACTGCCAGCACCGAGGGCAGCAACAGTGAGA
GCGAGGCCGAGAGCACCGAGAACAGCCCCACCCCATCGCCGCTGCAGAAGAAGGTCACTGAGGATCTGTC
CAAAACCCTCCTGATGTACACGGTGCCTGCCGTCCAGGGCTTCTTCCGTTCCATCTCCTTGTCACGAGGC
AACAACCTCCAGGATACACTCAGAGTTCTCACCTTATGGTTTGATTATGGTCACTGGCCAGATGTCAATG
AGGCCTTAGTGGAGGGGGTGAAAGCCATCCAGATTGATACCTGGCTACAGGTTATACCTCAGCTCATTGC
AAGAATTGATACGCCCAGACCCTTGGTGGGACGTCTCATTCACCAGCTTCTCACAGACATTGGTCGGTAC
CACCCCCAGGCCCTCATCTACCCACTGAGAGTGGCTTCTAAGTCTACCACGACAGCCCGGCACAATGCAG
CCAACAAGATTCTGAAGAACATGTGTGAGCACAGCAACACCCTGGTCCAGCAGGCCATGATGGTGAGCGA
GGAGCTGATCCGAGTG
[294 nt withheld, positions 717-1010]
CTCACATCCTTAGAGCTGCA
