[The description below was written by a language model from this plasmid's Addgene catalogue record.]
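Description:
pcDNA3-FLAG-MTOR-T1977R is a mammalian expression plasmid built on the pcDNA3 backbone (about 5.4 kb) carrying a roughly 7.65 kb human MTOR coding sequence, for a total size of about 13.3 kb. It is propagated in E. coli under ampicillin selection and is recorded as low copy. For mammalian cells it carries a neomycin resistance marker, allowing selection of stable transfectants with G418. No feature table accompanies the record, so the promoter and other regulatory elements are not explicitly listed. pcDNA3 vectors generally drive the insert from the CMV immediate-early promoter with a downstream polyadenylation signal, and that arrangement is presumably retained here.

The insert encodes the serine/threonine kinase mTOR (also known as FRAP1 or RAFT1), the catalytic core of the mTORC1 and mTORC2 complexes, with threonine 1977 changed to arginine. An N-terminal FLAG epitope supplied by the backbone allows detection of the protein by immunoblotting and recovery by immunoprecipitation, and distinguishes it from endogenous mTOR. The mutation was introduced by site-directed mutagenesis of a previously deposited wild-type pcDNA3-Flag mTOR plasmid, which provides a natural matched control.

The record describes T1977R as an activating MTOR mutation. It belongs to a set of constructs made to study cancer-associated MTOR mutations that hyperactivate the kinase and their relationship to rapamycin sensitivity. Typical use would be transient or stable expression in mammalian cells to compare downstream mTOR signalling, and its response to inhibitors, against the wild-type protein.
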