Addgene plasmid #69011: pcDNA3-FLAG-MTOR-T1977R
Purpose: activating MTOR mutation
Depositing lab: David Sabatini. Depositing organization: Whitehead Institute for Biomedical Research. Publication: A diverse array of cancer-associated MTOR mutations are hyperactivating and can predict rapamycin sensitivity. Grabiner BC, Nardi V, Birsoy K, Possemato R, Shen K, Sinha S, Jordan A, Beck AH, Sabatini DM. Cancer Discov. 2014 May;4(5):554-63. doi: 10.1158/2159-8290.CD-13-0929. Epub 2014 Mar 14. PubMed 24631838.
Backbone
  Vector backbone: pcDNA3
  Backbone size w/o insert (bp): 5400
  Total vector size (bp): 13254
  Vector type: Mammalian Expression
  Selectable markers: Neomycin (select with G418)
Growth in bacteria
  Bacterial resistance: Ampicillin, 100 μg/mL
  Growth temperature: 37°C
  Growth strain: DH5alpha
  Copy number: Low Copy
Gene/Insert
  Gene/Insert name: MTOR-T1977R (alt name: MTOR (a.k.a. FRAP, FRAP1, FRAP2, RAFT1, RAPT1)
  Species: H. sapiens (human)
  Insert size (bp): 7650
  Mutation: change Threonine 1977 to Arginine
  GenBank ID: NM_004958
  Entrez Gene: MTOR (a.k.a. FRAP, FRAP1, FRAP2, RAFT1, RAPT1, SKS)
  Tag / fusion protein: FLAG (N terminal on backbone)
Resource information
  A portion of this plasmid was derived from a plasmid made by: AddGene pcDNA3-Flag mTOR wt (Plasmid #26603)
Terms and licenses: Academic/Nonprofit Terms; Industry Terms: Not Available to Industry
Depositor comments: Activating mutations in MTOR were generated using site-directed mutagenesis on AddGene plasmid 26603 pcDNA3-Flag mTOR wt deposited by Jie Chen lab Vilella-Bach et al J Biol Chem. 1999 Feb 12. 274(7):4266-72.
How to cite: pcDNA3-FLAG-MTOR-T1977R was a gift from David Sabatini (Addgene plasmid # 69011 ; http://n2t.net/addgene:69011 ; RRID:Addgene_69011)
